Addgene plasmid #195689: pBEL1954
Purpose: Expression/purification of 6xHis-TEV-MlaD(F118A/L123A)
Depositing lab: Gira Bhabha & Damian Ekiert. Depositing organization: NYU Grossman School of Medicine. Publication: Protein-protein interactions in the Mla lipid transport system probed by computational structure prediction and deep mutational scanning. MacRae MR, Puvanendran D, Haase MAB, Coudray N, Kolich L, Lam C, Baek M, Bhabha G, Ekiert DC. J Biol Chem. 2023 Apr 24:104744. doi: 10.1016/j.jbc.2023.104744. PubMed 37100290.
Backbone
  Vector backbone: pET21a
  Vector type: Bacterial Expression
Growth in bacteria
  Bacterial resistance: Ampicillin, 100 μg/mL
  Growth temperature: 37°C
  Growth strain: DH5alpha
  Copy number: High Copy
Gene/Insert
  Gene/Insert name: MlaD
  Species: E. coli
  Mutation: 6xHis-TEV-MlaD(F118A/L123A)
  Cloning method: Gibson Cloning
Terms and licenses: Academic/Nonprofit Terms; Industry Terms: Not Available to Industry
Depositor comments: Please visit https://www.biorxiv.org/content/10.1101/2022.12.09.519820v1 for bioRxiv preprint.
How to cite: pBEL1954 was a gift from Gira Bhabha & Damian Ekiert (Addgene plasmid # 195689 ; http://n2t.net/addgene:195689 ; RRID:Addgene_195689)
