[The description below was written by a language model from this plasmid's Addgene catalogue record and pLannotate feature annotations shown in this document.]
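Description:
pBEL1954 is a 6,012-nt bacterial expression plasmid built on the pET21a backbone for producing and purifying a mutant form of the E. coli protein MlaD. It is maintained in E. coli through a ColE1/pMB1-type origin, alongside the bom and rop elements inherited from pBR322, and is selected with ampicillin via the bla (AmpR) gene and its own promoter. The catalogue lists it as high copy, although the annotated rop gene normally moderates copy number. An f1 origin is also present, as are short leftover tetracycline-resistance fragments, a loxP site and a fragment of a multiple cloning site; the record gives these no functional role.

The payload is a standard T7 expression cassette. A T7 promoter followed by a lac operator drives the open reading frame, a T7 terminator closes it, and a plasmid-borne lacI gene supplies repressor. Transcription is therefore held off until induction with IPTG in a host that provides T7 RNA polymerase. According to the catalogue, the insert, assembled by Gibson cloning, encodes 6xHis-TEV-MlaD carrying the F118A and L123A substitutions: a histidine tag for metal-affinity purification that can be removed at a TEV protease site. The feature table does not annotate the tag or the TEV site, and it marks mlaD as a fragment of about 456 nt, suggesting that only part of the native protein is encoded. A short downstream match to a T7 gene 10-derived sequence is probably vector-derived.

MlaD is the phospholipid-binding subunit of the MlaFEDB ABC transporter, which maintains outer-membrane lipid asymmetry. This double mutant was deposited with a study of protein-protein interactions in the Mla system, though the record does not state what the two substitutions are meant to test.
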