Features (pLannotate 1.2.2; 19 found; start..end, strand, type, name):
     12..440     +  rep_origin     f1 ori (sequence partly withheld): f1 bacteriophage origin of replication; arrow indicates direction of (+) strand synthesis
    542..575     +  protein_bind   loxP: Cre-mediated recombination occurs in the 8-bp core sequence (GCATACAT). Cre recombinase
    605..623     +  misc_feature   MCS (fragment): pBluescript multiple cloning site
    654..758     +  promoter       AmpR promoter: bla
    759..1619    +  CDS            AmpR: β-lactamase; bla; confers resistance to ampicillin, carbenicillin, and related antibiotics
   1790..2378    +  rep_origin     ori: high-copy-number ColE1/pMB1/pBR322/pUC origin of replication
   2564..2703    -  misc_feature   bom: basis of mobility region from pBR322
   2805..2996    -  CDS            rop: Rop protein, which maintains plasmids at low copy number; rop
   3013..3393    +  CDS            YPB1_ECOLX: Protein predicted: Swiss-Prot protein existence level 4. From Escherichia coli.
   3465..3756    -  CDS            TcR (fragment): tetracycline efflux protein; tet; confers resistance to tetracycline
   3771..3792    -  protein_bind   CAP binding site: CAP binding activates transcription in the presence of cAMP. E. coli catabolite activator protein
   3805..4887    -  CDS            lacI: lac repressor; lacI; The lac repressor binds to the lac operator to inhibit transcription in E. coli. This inhibition can be relieved by adding lactose or isopropyl-β-D-thiogalactopyranoside (IPTG).
   4888..4965    -  promoter       lacI promoter: lacI
   4973..5252    -  CDS            TcR (fragment): tetracycline efflux protein; tet; confers resistance to tetracycline
   5274..5292    +  promoter       T7 promoter: promoter for bacteriophage T7 RNA polymerase
   5293..5317    +  protein_bind   lac operator: The lac repressor binds to the lac operator to inhibit transcription in E. coli. This inhibition can be relieved by adding lactose or isopropyl-β-D-thiogalactopyranoside (IPTG). lac repressor encoded by lacI
   5402..5857    +  CDS            mlaD (fragment): MLAD_ECOLI - Also known as yrbD. Experimental evidence at protein level: Swiss-Prot protein existence level 1. Part of the ABC transporter complex MlaFEDB, which is involved in a phospholipid transport pathway that maintains lipid asymmetry in the outer membrane by retrograde trafficking of phospholipids from the outer membrane to the inner membrane (PubMed:19383799, PubMed:27529189). MlaD functions in substrate binding with strong affinity for phospholipids and modulates ATP hydrolytic activity of the complex (PubMed:27529189). From Escherichia coli (strain K12).
   5883..5932    +  CDS            SET1 (fragment): solubility-enhancement tag derived from T7 phage gene 10B
   5940..5987    +  terminator     T7 terminator: transcription terminator for bacteriophage T7 RNA polymerase
>Addgene plasmid #195689 | pBEL1954 | addgene full sequence | sequence record 382990 | Addgene NGS Result
TGGCGAATGGG
[124 nt withheld, positions 12-135]
C
[91 nt withheld, positions 137-227]
A
[49 nt withheld, positions 229-277]
CCTTTGACGTTGGAGTCCACGTTCTTT
[37 nt withheld, positions 305-341]
ACCCTATCTCGGTCTATTCTTTTGATTTATAAGGGATTTTGCCGATTTCGGCCTATTGGTTAAAAAATGA
GCTGATTTAACAAAAATTTAACGCGAATTTTAACAAAATATTAACGCTTACAATTTAGGTGGCACTTTTC
GGGGAACGACGACCTGCAGCCAAGCTAGCTTGGCTGGACGTAAACTCCTCTTCAGACCTAATAACTTCGT
ATAGCATACATTATACGAAGTTATATTAAGGGTTATTGAATATGATCGGAATTGGGCTGCAGGAATTCGA
TAGCTTGGCTGCAGGTCGACCTCGAGGATGTGCGCGGAACCCCTATTTGTTTATTTTTCTAAATACATTC
AAATATGTATCCGCTCATGAGACAATAACCCTGATAAATGCTTCAATAATATTGAAAAAGGAAGAGTATG
AGTATTCAACATTTCCGTGTCGCCCTTATTCCCTTTTTTGCGGCATTTTGCCTTCCTGTTTTTGCTCACC
CAGAAACGCTGGTGAAAGTAAAAGATGCTGAAGATCAGTTGGGTGCACGAGTGGGTTACATCGAACTGGA
TCTCAACAGCGGTAAGATCCTTGAGAGTTTTCGCCCCGAAGAACGTTTTCCAATGATGAGCACTTTTAAA
GTTCTGCTATGTGGCGCGGTATTATCCCGTATTGACGCCGGGCAAGAGCAACTCGGTCGCCGCATACACT
ATTCTCAGAATGACTTGGTTGAGTACTCACCAGTCACAGAAAAGCATCTTACGGATGGCATGACAGTAAG
AGAATTATGCAGTGCTGCCATAACCATGAGTGATAACACTGCGGCCAACTTACTTCTGACAACGATCGGA
GGACCGAAGGAGCTAACCGCTTTTTTGCACAACATGGGGGATCATGTAACTCGCCTTGATCGTTGGGAAC
CGGAGCTGAATGAAGCCATACCAAACGACGAGCGTGACACCACGATGCCTGCAGCAATGGCAACAACGTT
GCGCAAACTATTAACTGGCGAACTACTTACTCTAGCTTCCCGGCAACAATTAATAGACTGGATGGAGGCG
GATAAAGTTGCAGGACCACTTCTGCGCTCGGCCCTTCCGGCTGGCTGGTTTATTGCTGATAAATCTGGAG
CCGGTGAGCGTGGCTCTCGCGGTATCATTGCAGCACTGGGGCCAGATGGTAAGCCCTCCCGTATCGTAGT
TATCTACACGACGGGGAGTCAGGCAACTATGGATGAACGAAATAGACAGATCGCTGAGATAGGTGCCTCA
CTGATTAAGCATTGGTAACTGTCAGACCAAGTTTACTCATATATACTTTAGATTGATTTAAAACTTCATT
TTTAATTTAAAAGGATCTAGGTGAAGATCCTTTTTGATAATCTCATGACCAAAATCCCTTAACGTGAGTT
TTCGTTCCACTGAGCGTCAGACCCCGTAGAAAAGATCAAAGGATCTTCTTGAGATCCTTTTTTTCTGCGC
GTAATCTGCTGCTTGCAAACAAAAAAACCACCGCTACCAGCGGTGGTTTGTTTGCCGGATCAAGAGCTAC
CAACTCTTTTTCCGAAGGTAACTGGCTTCAGCAGAGCGCAGATACCAAATACTGTCCTTCTAGTGTAGCC
GTAGTTAGGCCACCACTTCAAGAACTCTGTAGCACCGCCTACATACCTCGCTCTGCTAATCCTGTTACCA
GTGGCTGCTGCCAGTGGCGATAAGTCGTGTCTTACCGGGTTGGACTCAAGACGATAGTTACCGGATAAGG
CGCAGCGGTCGGGCTGAACGGGGGGTTCGTGCACACAGCCCAGCTTGGAGCGAACGACCTACACCGAACT
GAGATACCTACAGCGTGAGCTATGAGAAAGCGCCACGCTTCCCGAAGGGAGAAAGGCGGACAGGTATCCG
GTAAGCGGCAGGGTCGGAACAGGAGAGCGCACGAGGGAGCTTCCAGGGGGAAACGCCTGGTATCTTTATA
GTCCTGTCGGGTTTCGCCACCTCTGACTTGAGCGTCGATTTTTGTGATGCTCGTCAGGGGGGCGGAGCCT
ATGGAAAAACGCCAGCAACGCGGCCTTTTTACGGTTCCTGGCCTTTTGCTGGCCTTTTGCTCACATGTTC
TTTCCTGCGTTATCCCCTGATTCTGTGGATAACCGTATTACCGCCTTTGAGTGAGCTGATACCGCTCGCC
GCAGCCGAACGACCGAGCGCAGCGAGTCAGTGAGCGAGGAAGCGGAAGAGCGCCTGATGCGGTATTTTCT
CCTTACGCATCTGTGCGGTATTTCACACCGCAATGGTGCACTCTCAGTACAATCTGCTCTGATGCCGCAT
AGTTAAGCCAGTATACACTCCGCTATCGCTACGTGACTGGGTCATGGCTGCGCCCCGACACCCGCCAACA
CCCGCTGACGCGCCCTGACGGGCTTGTCTGCTCCCGGCATCCGCTTACAGACAAGCTGTGACCGTCTCCG
GGAGCTGCATGTGTCAGAGGTTTTCACCGTCATCACCGAAACGCGCGAGGCAGCTGCGGTAAAGCTCATC
AGCGTGGTCGTGAAGCGATTCACAGATGTCTGCCTGTTCATCCGCGTCCAGCTCGTTGAGTTTCTCCAGA
AGCGTTAATGTCTGGCTTCTGATAAAGCGGGCCATGTTAAGGGCGGTTTTTTCCTGTTTGGTCACTGATG
CCTCCGTGTAAGGGGGATTTCTGTTCATGGGGGTAATGATACCGATGAAACGAGAGAGGATGCTCACGAT
ACGGGTTACTGATGATGAACATGCCCGGTTACTGGAACGTTGTGAGGGTAAACAACTGGCGGTATGGATG
CGGCGGGACCAGAGAAAAATCACTCAGGGTCAATGCCAGCGCTTCGTTAATACAGATGTAGGTGTTCCAC
AGGGTAGCCAGCAGCATCCTGCGATGCAGATCCGGAACATAATGGTGCAGGGCGCTGACTTCCGCGTTTC
CAGACTTTACGAAACACGGAAACCGAAGACCATTCATGTTGTTGCTCAGGTCGCAGACGTTTTGCAGCAG
CAGTCGCTTCACGTTCGCTCGCGTATCGGTGATTCATTCTGCTAACCAGTAAGGCAACCCCGCCAGCCTA
GCCGGGTCCTCAACGACAGGAGCACGATCATGCGCACCCGTGGGGCCGCCATGCCGGCGATAATGGCCTG
CTTCTCGCCGAAACGTTTGGTGGCGGGACCAGTGACGAAGGCTTGAGCGAGGGCGTGCAAGATTCCGAAT
ACCGCAAGCGACAGGCCGATCATCGTCGCGCTCCAGCGAAAGCGGTCCTCGCCGAAAATGACCCAGAGCG
CTGCCGGCACCTGTCCTACGAGTTGCATGATAAAGAAGACAGTCATAAGTGCGGCGACGATAGTCATGCC
CCGCGCCCACCGGAAGGAGCTGACTGGGTTGAAGGCTCTCAAGGGCATCGGTCGAGATCCCGGTGCCTAA
TGAGTGAGCTAACTTACATTAATTGCGTTGCGCTCACTGCCCGCTTTCCAGTCGGGAAACCTGTCGTGCC
AGCTGCATTAATGAATCGGCCAACGCGCGGGGAGAGGCGGTTTGCGTATTGGGCGCCAGGGTGGTTTTTC
TTTTCACCAGTGAGACGGGCAACAGCTGATTGCCCTTCACCGCCTGGCCCTGAGAGAGTTGCAGCAAGCG
GTCCACGCTGGTTTGCCCCAGCAGGCGAAAATCCTGTTTGATGGTGGTTAACGGCGGGATATAACATGAG
CTGTCTTCGGTATCGTCGTATCCCACTACCGAGATATCCGCACCAACGCGCAGCCCGGACTCGGTAATGG
CGCGCATTGCGCCCAGCGCCATCTGATCGTTGGCAACCAGCATCGCAGTGGGAACGATGCCCTCATTCAG
CATTTGCATGGTTTGTTGAAAACCGGACATGGCACTCCAGTCGCCTTCCCGTTCCGCTATCGGCTGAATT
TGATTGCGAGTGAGATATTTATGCCAGCCAGCCAGACGCAGACGCGCCGAGACAGAACTTAATGGGCCCG
CTAACAGCGCGATTTGCTGGTGACCCAATGCGACCAGATGCTCCACGCCCAGTCGCGTACCGTCTTCATG
GGAGAAAATAATACTGTTGATGGGTGTCTGGTCAGAGACATCAAGAAATAACGCCGGAACATTAGTGCAG
GCAGCTTCCACAGCAATGGCATCCTGGTCATCCAGCGGATAGTTAATGATCAGCCCACTGACGCGTTGCG
CGAGAAGATTGTGCACCGCCGCTTTACAGGCTTCGACGCCGCTTCGTTCTACCATCGACACCACCACGCT
GGCACCCAGTTGATCGGCGCGAGATTTAATCGCCGCGACAATTTGCGACGGCGCGTGCAGGGCCAGACTG
GAGGTGGCAACGCCAATCAGCAACGACTGTTTGCCCGCCAGTTGTTGTGCCACGCGGTTGGGAATGTAAT
TCAGCTCCGCCATCGCCGCTTCCACTTTTTCCCGCGTTTTCGCAGAAACGTGGCTGGCCTGGTTCACCAC
GCGGGAAACGGTCTGATAAGAGACACCGGCATACTCTGCGACATCGTATAACGTTACTGGTTTCACATTC
ACCACCCTGAATTGACTCTCTTCCGGGCGCTATCATGCCATACCGCGAAAGGTTTTGCGCCATTCGATGG
TGTCCGGGATCTCGACGCTCTCCCTTATGCGACTCCTGCATTAGGAAGCAGCCCAGTAGTAGGTTGAGGC
CGTTGAGCACCGCCGCCGCAAGGAATGGTGCATGCAAGGAGATGGCGCCCAACAGTCCCCCGGCCACGGG
GCCTGCCACCATACCCACGCCGAAACAAGCGCTCATGAGCCCGAAGTGGCGAGCCCGATCTTCCCCATCG
GTGATGTCGGCGATATAGGCGCCAGCAACCGCACCTGTGGCGCCGGTGATGCCGGCCACGATGCGTCCGG
CGTAGAGGATCGAGATCTCGATCCCGCGAAATTAATACGACTCACTATAGGGGAATTGTGAGCGGATAAC
AATTCCCCTCTAGAAATAATTTTGTTTAACTTTGGCCCAGGAGATATACATATGCATCACCACCATCACC
ATGAAAATCTGTATTTTCAGACGTCCATACGTACTGAACCGACCTACACGCTTTATGCGACGTTCGATAA
CATTGGCGGCCTGAAAGCGCGCTCTCCGGTCAGTATTGGTGGCGTTGTTGTGGGTCGGGTGGCGGATATT
ACGCTGGACCCGAAAACCTATCTGCCGCGCGTAACGCTGGAAATTGAACAACGTTATAACCACATTCCAG
ATACCAGTTCGCTGAGCATTCGTACTTCCGGCCTGCTGGGGGAACAATATCTGGCATTAAACGTCGGTGC
GGAAGACCCGGAAGCGGGGACTGCTATCCTGAAGGATGGCGATACAATTCAGGACACTAAGTCTGCGATG
GTGCTGGAAGATCTCATTGGTCAGTTCCTTTACGGTAGTAAAGGCGATGACAATAAGAATAGTGGCGATG
CGCCAGCTGCTGCGCCAGGTAATAATGAAACCACTGAACCTGTGGGTACAACGAAATAAGAGAGACCGGC
CGGCCGATCCGGCTGCTAACAAAGCCCGAAAGGAAGCTGAGTTGGCTGCTGCCACCGCTGAGCAATAACT
AGCATAACCCCTTGGGGCCTCTAAACGGGTCTTGAGGGGTTTTTTGCTGAAAGGAGGAACTATATCCGGA
T
